Addgene plasmid #24756: pCerulean
Depositing lab: Martin Fraunholz. Depositing organization: Universitaetsmedizin Greifswald. Publication: Codon-improved fluorescent proteins in investigation of Staphylococcus aureus host pathogen interactions. Paprotka K, Giese B, Fraunholz MJ. J Microbiol Methods. 2010 Oct;83(1):82-6. doi: 10.1016/j.mimet.2010.07.022. Epub 2010 Aug 11. PubMed 20708040.
Backbone
  Vector backbone: pALC2084
  Backbone manufacturer: Ambrose Cheung
  Backbone size w/o insert (bp): 6500
  Vector type: Bacterial Expression
Growth in bacteria
  Bacterial resistance: Ampicillin, 100 μg/mL
  Growth temperature: 37°C
  Growth strain: DH5alpha
  Growth instructions: Chloramphenicol in S. aureus
  Copy number: High Copy
Gene/Insert
  Gene/Insert name: Cerulean
  Species: synthetic
  Insert size (bp): 720
  Cloning method: Restriction Enzyme; 5′ cloning site KpnI (not destroyed); 3′ cloning site EcoRI (not destroyed)
  Sequencing primers: 5′ ctaatgcgctgttaatcactttac
Resource information
  A portion of this plasmid was derived from a plasmid made by: derived from cpGFP1 by Maureen Hanson (NY, USA); cite: Reed, M.L., Wilson, S.K., Sutton, C.A. and Hanson, M.R. (2001). High-level expression of a synthetic red-shifted GFP coding region incorporated into transgenic chloroplasts. Plant J 27, 257-265.
Terms and licenses: Academic/Nonprofit Terms; Industry Terms: Not Available to Industry
How to cite: pCerulean was a gift from Martin Fraunholz (Addgene plasmid # 24756 ; http://n2t.net/addgene:24756 ; RRID:Addgene_24756)
