[The description below was written by a language model from this plasmid's Addgene catalogue record.]
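Description:
pCerulean is a bacterial expression plasmid built on the pALC2084 backbone (about 6.5 kb without insert) and designed to express the cyan fluorescent protein Cerulean in Staphylococcus aureus. It behaves as a shuttle vector. It is maintained at high copy in E. coli cloning strains under ampicillin selection, while chloramphenicol is used for selection once it is transferred into S. aureus. The record does not list the origins of replication or the individual resistance genes, and no feature table is available to confirm them.

The payload is a synthetic Cerulean coding sequence of roughly 720 bp, inserted between KpnI and EcoRI sites, both of which remain intact so that the reporter can be excised or exchanged. The associated publication title indicates that the open reading frame is codon-improved. The coding region is noted as deriving in part from cpGFP1, a synthetic red-shifted GFP gene originally made for high-level expression in chloroplasts. Such a gene would be expected to have an AT-rich codon bias, which would also suit a low-GC organism such as S. aureus, though the record does not say so. No fusion tags are recorded. The promoter driving Cerulean is also not stated, so any regulatory or inducible behaviour inherited from pALC2084 should be checked against the backbone's own documentation.

The construct is intended for fluorescently labelling S. aureus cells for studies of host–pathogen interactions, such as imaging bacteria during infection of host cells. A cyan reporter could also be combined with spectrally distinct fluorescent proteins.
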