>Addgene plasmid #24756 | pCerulean | addgene partial sequence | sequence record 31111 | 24756 with pCerulean-5 (ctaatgcgctgttaatcactttac)
TTGACACTCTATCATTGATAGAGTTATTTGTCAAACTAGTTTTTTATTTGGATCCCCTCGAGTTCATGAA
AAACTAAAAAAAATATTGACACTCTATCATTGATAGAGTATAATTAAAATAAGCTTGATGGTACCAGATC
CTAGGAAAGGAGGATGATAAAATGGTTTCAAAAGGTGAAGAATTATTCACTGGAGTAGTACCTATCTTAG
TAGAATTAGATGGTGATGTAAATGGTCATAAATTCTCAGTATCAGGTGAAGGTGAAGGTGATGCTACATA
TGGTAAATTAACATTAAAATTCATCTGTACAACAGGTAAATTACCTGTACCTTGGCCAACATTAGTAACA
ACATTAACATGGGGAGTACAATGTTTCGCAAGATATCCTGATCATATGAAACAACATGATTTCTTCAAAT
CAGCAATGCCTGAAGGTTACGTACAAGAAAGAACAATCTTCTTCAAAGATGATGGTAATTATAAAACAAG
AGCTGAAGTAAAATTCGAAGGTGATACATTAGTAAATAGAATCGAGTTAAAAGGTATCGATTTCAAAGAA
GATGGTAATATCTTAGGTCATAAATTAGAATATAATGCTATTTCAGATAATGTATATATCACAGCTGATA
AACAAAAAAATGGTATCAAAGCAAATTTCAAAATCAGACATAATATCGAAGACGGTTCAGTACAATTAGC
AGATCATTATCAACAAAATACACCTATCGGTGATGGTCCTGTATTATTACCTGATAATCATTACTTAAGT
ACACAATCAGCTTTATCAAAAGATCCTAATGAAAAAAGAGATCATATGGTATTATTAGAATTTGTAACAG
CTGCTGGTATCACACTTGGTATGGATGAATTATATAATAAATA
